>Addgene plasmid #230954 | pKDcas9 71 cerulean | addgene full sequence | sequence record 459949 | Addgene NGS Result
TTGAGATCGTTTTGGTCTGCGCGTAATCTCTTGCTCTGAAAACGAAAAAACCGCCTTGCAGGGCGGTTTT
TCGAAGGTTCTCTGAGCTACCAACTCTTTGAACCGAGGTAACTGGCTTGGAGGAGCGCAGTCACCAAAAC
TTGTCCTTTCAGTTTAGCCTTAACCGGCGCATGACTTCAAGACTAACTCCTCTAAATCAATTACCAGTGG
CTGCTGCCAGTGGTGCTTTTGCATGTCTTTCCGGGTTGGACTCAAGACGATAGTTACCGGATAAGGCGCA
GCGGTCGGACTGAACGGGGGGTTCGTGCATACAGTCCAGCTTGGAGCGAACTGCCTACCCGGAACTGAGT
GTCAGGCGTGGAATGAGACAAACGCGGCCATAACAGCGGAATGACACCGGTAAACCGAAAGGCAGGAACA
GGAGAGCGCACGAGGGAGCCGCCAGGGGGAAACGCCTGGTATCTTTATAGTCCTGTCGGGTTTCGCCACC
ACTGATTTGAGCGTCAGATTTCGTGATGCTTGTCAGGGGGGCGGAGCCTATGGAAAAACGGCTTTGCCGC
GGCCCTCTCACTTCCCTGTTAAGTATCTTCCTGGCATCTTCCAGGAAATCTCCGCCCCGTTCGTAAGCCA
TTTCCGCTCGCCGCAGTCGAACGACCGAGCGTAGCGAGTCAGTGAGCGAGGAAGCGGAATATATCCCTAG
GTATAAACGCAGAAAGGCCCACCCGAAGGTGAGCCAGTGTGACTCTAGTAGAGAGCGTTCACCGACAAAC
AACAGATAAAACGAAAGGCCCAGTCTTTCGACTGAGCCTTTCGTTTTATTTGATGCCTGGAGATCCTTAC
TCGAGTTAGTCACCTCCTAGCTGACTCAAATCAATGCGTGTTTCATAAAGACCAGTGATGGATTGATGGA
TAAGAGTGGCATCTAAAACTTCTTTTGTAGACGTATATCGTTTACGATCAATTGTTGTATCAAAATATTT
AAAAGCAGCGGGAGCTCCAAGATTCGTCAACGTAAATAAATGAATAATATTTTCTGCTTGTTCACGTATT
GGTTTGTCTCTATGTTTGTTATATGCACTAAGAACTTTATCTAAATTGGCATCTGCTAAAATAACACGCT
TAGAAAATTCACTGATTTGCTCAATAATCTCATCTAAATAATGCTTATGCTGCTCCACAAACAATTGTTT
TTGTTCGTTATCTTCTGGACTACCCTTCAACTTTTCATAATGACTAGCTAAATATAAAAAATTCACATAT
TTGCTTGGCAGAGCCAGCTCATTTCCTTTTTGTAATTCTCCGGCACTAGCCAGCATCCGTTTACGACCGT
TTTCTAACTCAAAAAGACTATATTTAGGTAGTTTAATGATTAAGTCTTTTTTAACTTCCTTATATCCTTT
AGCTTCTAAAAAGTCAATCGGATTTTTTTCAAAGGAACTTCTTTCCATAATTGTGATCCCTAGTAACTCT
TTAACGGATTTTAACTTCTTCGATTTCCCTTTTTCCACCTTAGCAACCACTAGGACTGAATAAGCTACCG
TTGGACTATCAAAACCACCATATTTTTTTGGATCCCAGTCTTTTTTACGAGCAATAAGCTTGTCCGAATT
TCTTTTTGGTAAAATTGACTCCTTGGAGAATCCGCCTGTCTGTACTTCTGTTTTCTTGACAATATTGACT
TGGGGCATGGACAATACTTTGCGCACTGTGGCAAAATCTCGCCCTTTATCCCAGACAATTTCTCCAGTTT
CCCCATTAGTTTCGATTAGAGGGCGTTTGCGAATCTCTCCATTTGCAAGTGTAATTTCTGTTTTGAAGAA
GTTCATGATATTAGAGTAAAAGAAATATTTTGCGGTTGCTTTGCCTATTTCTTGCTCAGACTTAGCAATC
ATTTTACGAACATCATAAACTTTATAATCACCATAGACAAACTCCGATTCAAGTTTTGGATATTTCTTAA
TCAAAGCAGTTCCAACGACGGCATTTAGATACGCATCATGGGCATGATGGTAATTGTTAATCTCACGTAC
TTTATAGAATTGGAAATCTTTTCGGAAGTCAGAAACTAATTTAGATTTTAAGGTAATCACTTTAACCTCT
CGAATAAGTTTATCATTTTCATCGTATTTAGTATTCATGCGACTATCCAAAATTTGTGCCACATGCTTAG
TGATTTGGCGAGTTTCAACCAATTGGCGTTTGATAAAACCAGCTTTATCAAGTTCACTCAAACCTCCACG
TTCAGCTTTCGTTAAATTATCAAACTTACGTTGAGTGATTAACTTGGCGTTTAGAAGTTGTCTCCAATAG
TTTTTCATCTTTTTGACTACTTCTTCACTTGGAACGTTATCCGATTTACCACGATTTTTATCAGAACGCG
TTAAGACCTTATTGTCTATTGAATCGTCTTTAAGGAAACTTTGTGGAACAATGGCATCGACATCATAATC
ACTTAAACGATTAATATCTAATTCTTGGTCCACATACATGTCTCTTCCATTTTGGAGATAATAGAGATAG
AGCTTTTCATTTTGCAATTGAGTATTTTCAACAGGATGCTCTTTAAGAATCTGACTTCCTAATTCTTTGA
TACCTTCTTCGATTCGTTTCATACGCTCTCGCGAATTTTTCTGGCCCTTTTGAGTTGTCTGATTTTCACG
TGCCATTTCAATAACGATATTTTCTGGCTTATGCCGCCCCATTACTTTGACCAATTCATCAACAACTTTT
ACAGTCTGTAAAATACCTTTTTTAATAGCAGGGCTACCAGCTAAATTTGCAATATGTTCATGTAAACTAT
CGCCTTGTCCAGACACTTGTGCTTTTTGAATGTCTTCTTTAAATGTCAAACTATCATCATGGATCAGCTG
CATAAAATTGCGATTGGCAAAACCATCTGATTTCAAAAAATCTAATATTGTTTTGCCAGATTGCTTATCC
CTAATACCATTAATCAATTTTCGAGACAAACGTCCCCAACCAGTATAACGGCGACGTTTAAGCTGTTTCA
TCACCTTATCATCAAAGAGGTGAGCATATGTTTTAAGTCTTTCCTCAATCATCTCCCTATCTTCAAATAA
GGTCAATGTTAAAACAATATCCTCTAAGATATCTTCATTTTCTTCATTATCCAAAAAATCTTTATCTTTA
ATAATTTTTAGCAAATCATGGTAGGTACCTAATGAAGCATTAAATCTATCTTCAACTCCTGAAATTTCAA
CACTATCAAAACATTCTATTTTTTTGAAATAATCTTCTTTTAATTGCTTAACGGTTACTTTTCGATTTGT
TTTGAAGAGTAAATCAACAATGGCTTTCTTCTGTTCACCTGAAAGAAATGCTGGTTTTCGCATTCCTTCA
GTAACATATTTGACCTTTGTCAATTCGTTATAAACCGTAAAATACTCATAAAGCAAACTATGTTTTGGTA
GTACTTTTTCATTTGGAAGATTTTTATCAAAGTTTGTCATGCGTTCAATAAATGATTGAGCTGAAGCACC
TTTATCGACAACTTCTTCAAAATTCCATGGGGTAATTGTTTCTTCAGACTTCCGAGTCATCCATGCAAAA
CGACTATTGCCACGCGCCAATGGACCAACATAATAAGGAATTCGAAAAGTCAAGATTTTTTCAATCTTCT
CACGATTGTCTTTTAAAAATGGATAAAAGTCTTCTTGTCTTCTCAAAATAGCATGCAGCTCACCCAAGTG
AATTTGATGGGGAATAGAGCCGTTGTCAAAGGTCCGTTGCTTGCGCAGCAAATCTTCACGATTTAGTTTC
ACCAATAATTCCTCAGTACCATCCATTTTTTCTAAAATTGGTTTGATAAATTTATAAAATTCTTCTTGGC
TAGCTCCCCCATCAATATAACCTGCATATCCGTTTTTTGATTGATCAAAAAAGATTTCTTTATACTTTTC
TGGAAGTTGTTGTCGAACTAAAGCTTTTAAAAGAGTCAAGTCTTGATGATGTTCATCGTAGCGTTTAATC
ATTGAAGCTGATAGGGGAGCCTTAGTTATTTCAGTATTTACTCTTAGGATATCTGAAAGTAAAATAGCAT
CTGATAAATTCTTAGCTGCCAAAAACAAATCAGCATATTGATCTCCAATTTGCGCCAATAAATTATCTAA
ATCATCATCGTAAGTATCTTTTGAAAGCTGTAATTTAGCATCTTCTGCCAAATCAAAATTTGATTTAAAA
TTAGGGGTCAAACCCAATGACAAAGCAATGAGATTCCCAAATAAGCCATTTTTCTTCTCACCGGGGAGCT
GAGCAATGAGATTTTCTAATCGTCTTGATTTACTCAATCGTGCAGAAAGAATCGCTTTAGCATCTACTCC
ACTTGCGTTAATAGGGTTTTCTTCAAATAATTGATTGTAGGTTTGTACCAACTGGATAAATAGTTTGTCC
ACATCACTATTATCAGGATTTAAATCTCCCTCAATCAAAAAATGACCACGAAACTTAATCATATGCGCTA
AGGCCAAATAGATTAAGCGCAAATCCGCTTTATCAGTAGAATCTACCAATTTTTTTCGCAGATGATAGAT
AGTTGGATATTTCTCATGATAAGCAACTTCATCTACTATATTTCCAAAAATAGGATGACGTTCATGCTTC
TTGTCTTCTTCCACCAAAAAAGACTCTTCAAGTCGATGAAAGAAACTATCATCTACTTTCGCCATCTCAT
TTGAAAAAATCTCCTGTAGATAACAAATACGATTCTTCCGACGTGTATACCTTCTACGAGCTGTCCGTTT
GAGACGAGTCGCTTCCGCTGTCTCTCCACTGTCAAATAAAAGAGCCCCTATAAGATTTTTTTTGATACTG
TGGCGGTCTGTATTTCCCAGAACCTTGAACTTTTTAGACGGAACCTTATATTCATCAGTGATCACCGCCC
ATCCGACGCTATTTGTGCCGATAGCTAAGCCTATTGAGTATTTCTTATCCATAGATCCTTTCTCCTCTTT
AGATCTTTTGAATTCTTTTCTCTATCACTGATAGGGAGGGTCAATCTCTATCACTGATAGGGAGTGGTAA
AATAACTCTATCAACGATAGAGTGTCAACAAAAATTAGGAATTAATGATGTCTAGATTAGATAAAAGTAA
AGTGATTAACAGCGCATTAGAGCTGCTTAATGAGGTCGGAATCGAAGGTTTAACAACCCGTAAACTCGCC
CAGAAGCTAGGTGTAGAGCAGCCTACATTGTATTGGCATGTAAAAAATAAGCGGGCTTTGCTCGACGCCT
TAGCCATTGAGATGTTAGATAGGCACCATACTCACTTTTGCCCTTTAGAAGGGGAAAGCTGGCAAGATTT
TTTACGTAATAACGCTAAAAGTTTTAGATGTGCTTTACTAAGTCATCGCGATGGAGCAAAAGTACATTTA
GGTACACGGCCTACAGAAAAACAGTATGAAACTCTCGAAAATCAATTAGCCTTTTTATGCCAACAAGGTT
TTTCACTAGAGAATGCATTATATGCACTCAGCGCTGTGGGGCATTTTACTTTAGGTTGCGTATTGGAAGA
TCAAGAGCATCAAGTCGCTAAAGAAGAAAGGGAAACACCTACTACTGATAGTATGCCGCCATTATTACGA
CAAGCTATCGAATTATTTGATCACCAAGGTGCAGAGCCAGCCTTCTTATTCGGCCTTGAATTGATCATAT
GCGGATTAGAAAAACAACTTAAATGTGAAAGTGGGTCTTAAGGTACCATGGGATCCTATTTCTTAATAAC
TAAAAATATGGTATAATACTCTTAATAAATGCAGTAATACAGGGGCTTTTCAAGACTGAAGTCTAGCTGA
GACAAATAGTGCGATTACGAAATTTTTTAGACAAAAATAGTCTACGAGGTTTTAGAGCTATGCTGTTTTG
AATGGTCCCAAAACCGATAAACAGCCCTGCGTTATATGAGTTATGTTTTAGAGCTATGCTGTTTTGAATG
GTCCCAAAACTTGCCGAAATATGCTTCCCGCTACCTGGGAGTTTTAGAGCTATGCTGTTTTGAATGGTCC
CAAAACTTCAGCACACTGAGACTTGTTGAGTTGAATTCATGAGTATTAAGTATTGTTTTATGGCTGATAA
ATTTCTTTGAATTTCTCCTTGATTATTTGTTATAAAAGTTATAAAATAATCTTGTTGGAACCATTCAAAA
CAGCATAGCAAGTTAAAATAAGGCTAGTCCGTTATCAACTTGAAAAAGTGGCACCGAGTCGGTGCTTTTT
TTGATACTTCTATTCTACTCTGACTGCAAACCAAAAAAACAAGCGCTTTCAAAACGCTTGTTTTATCATT
TTTAGGGAAATTAATCTCTTAATCCTTTTATCATTCTACATTTAGGCGCTGCCATCTTAAGACGAAAGGG
CCTCGTGATACGCCTATTTTTATAGGTTAATGTCATGATAATAATGGTTTCTTAGACGTCGGAATTGCCA
GCTGGGGCGCCCTCTGGTAAGGTTGGGAAGCCCTGCAAAGTAAACTGGATGGCTTTCTTGCCGCCAAGGA
TCTGATGGCGCAGGGGATCAAGATCTGATCAAGAGACAGGATGAGGATCGTTTCGCATGATTGAACAAGA
TGGATTGCACGCAGGTTCTCCGGCCGCTTGGGTGGAGAGGCTATTCGGCTATGACTGGGCACAACAGACA
ATCGGCTGCTCTGATGCCGCCGTGTTCCGGCTGTCAGCGCAGGGGCGCCCGGTTCTTTTTGTCAAGACCG
ACCTGTCCGGTGCCCTGAATGAACTGCAGGACGAGGCAGCGCGGCTATCGTGGCTGGCCACGACGGGCGT
TCCTTGCGCAGCTGTGCTCGACGTTGTCACTGAAGCGGGAAGGGACTGGCTGCTATTGGGCGAAGTGCCG
GGGCAGGATCTCCTGTCATCTCACCTTGCTCCTGCCGAGAAAGTATCCATCATGGCTGATGCAATGCGGC
GGCTGCATACGCTTGATCCGGCTACCTGCCCATTCGACCACCAAGCGAAACATCGCATCGAGCGAGCACG
TACTCGGATGGAAGCCGGTCTTGTCGATCAGGATGATCTGGACGAAGAGCATCAGGGGCTCGCGCCAGCC
GAACTGTTCGCCAGGCTCAAGGCGCGCATGCCCGACGGCGAGGATCTCGTCGTGACCCATGGCGATGCCT
GCTTGCCGAATATCATGGTGGAAAATGGCCGCTTTTCTGGATTCATCGACTGTGGCCGGCTGGGTGTGGC
GGACCGCTATCAGGACATAGCGTTGGCTACCCGTGATATTGCTGAAGAGCTTGGCGGCGAATGGGCTGAC
CGCTTCCTCGTGCTTTACGGTATCGCCGCTCCCGATTCGCAGCGCATCGCCTTCTATCGCCTTCTTGACG
AGTTCTTCTGAGCGGGACTCTCTCGCTTGGACTCCTGTTGATAGATCCAGTAATGACCTCAGAACTCCAT
CTGGATTTGTTCAGAACGCTCGGTTGCCGCCGGGCGTTTTTTATTGGTGAGAATCCAAGCACTAGTTGGT
ACCGGCATCAATAGTAAAATAATAAAAAAGCCGGATTAATAATCTGGCTTTTTATATTCTCTCTCTAGTA
TATAAACGCAGAAAGGCCAACCCGAAGGTGAGCCAGTGTGAGACTATCATACTCATATCGTGTGAAGATT
TGCTGCGCTATTCAGATCCTCTTCTGAGATGAGTTTTTGTTCGGGCCCAAGCTTCTCACTTATACAATTC
ATCCATGCCGAGGGTAATACCGGCCGCTGTCACAAACTCCAGGAGAACCATATGGTCACGTTTTTCGTTT
GGGTCTTTAGAGAGTTTTGACTGCGTCGACAGGTAATGGTTGTCAGGGAGCAGTACCGGCCCATCGCCGA
TCGGGGTATTCTGCTGGTAGTGATCCGCCAGTTGCACGCTCCCATCTTCGATATTGTGGCGAATTTTAAA
GTTTGCCTTGATGCCATTTTTCTGTTTATCTGCAGTGATATAAACATTATCGCTAATAGCGTTGTATTCC
AGCTTGTGCCCAAGAATGTTGCCGTCTTCTTTGAAATCAATTCCTTTCAGTTCGATGCGATTTACCAGCG
TATCGCCCTCAAATTTCACTTCCGCACGGGTTTTGTAGTTCCCATCGTCCTTAAAGAAAATTGTGCGTTC
CTGAACATAACCTTCCGGCATTGCAGATTTAAAGAAGTCGTGTTGTTTCATATGATCTGGGTAACGCGCA
AAACACTGTACCCCCCACGTTAATGTCGTGACAAGGGTAGGCCAGGGCACCGGCAGTTTGCCAGTCGTAC
AGATGAATTTGAGCGTGAGCTTGCCGTACGTCGCGTCACCCTCGCCCTCGCCGCTGACCGAAAATTTATG
GCCATTCACATCACCATCAAGTTCAACAAGAATCGGCACCACGCCGGTAAATAATTCTTCGCCCTTGCTT
ACCATTTAGTATTTCTCCTCTTTAGTACTAGTATTATACCTAGGACTGAGCTAGCTGTCAAAGATCTTTA
GAATTCCAGAAATCATCCTTAGCGACTAGTAACAACTTATATCGTATGGGGCTGACTTCAGGTGCTACAT
TTGAAGAGATAAATTGCACTGAAATCTAGAAATATTTTATCTGATTAATAAGATGATCTTC
Features (pLannotate 1.2.2; 20 found; start..end, strand, type, name):
      1..546     +  rep_origin     p15A ori: Plasmids containing the medium-copy-number p15A origin of replication can be propagated in E. coli cells that contain a second plasmid with the ColE1 origin.
    634..689     +  rep_origin     RSF ori (fragment): Plasmids containing the RSF 1030 origin of replication can be propagated in E. coli cells that contain additional plasmids with compatible origins.
    708..735     -  terminator     T7Te terminator: phage T7 early transcription terminator
    751..822     -  terminator     rrnB T1 terminator: transcription terminator T1 from the E. coli rrnB gene
    848..4952    -  CDS            dCas9 (fragment): catalytically dead mutant of the Cas9 endonuclease from the Streptococcus pyogenes Type II CRISPR/Cas system RNA-guided DNA-binding protein that lacks endonuclease activity due to the D10A mutation in the RuvC catalytic domain and the H840A mutation in the HNH catalytic domain
   4985..5008    -  protein_bind   tetracycline response element (fragment): contains seven copies of the tetracycline operator tetO tetracycline repressor TetR
   5015..5069    -  promoter       tetR/tetA promoters: tetR; overlapping promoters for bacterial tetR and tetA
   5088..5711    +  CDS            TetR: tetracycline repressor TetR; tetR from transposon Tn10; TetR binds to the tetracycline operator tetO to inhibit transcription. This inhibition can be relieved by adding tetracycline or doxycycline.
   5727..5858    +  misc_feature   crRNA leader: crRNA leader sequence for the Streptococcus pyogenes CRISPR/Cas system
   5859..5894    +  repeat_region  DR: direct repeat for the Streptococcus pyogenes CRISPR/Cas system
   5925..5960    +  repeat_region  DR: direct repeat for the Streptococcus pyogenes CRISPR/Cas system
   5991..6026    +  repeat_region  DR: direct repeat for the Streptococcus pyogenes CRISPR/Cas system
   6147..6225    +  misc_RNA       tracrRNA: trans-activating CRISPR RNA for the Streptococcus pyogenes CRISPR/Cas9 system
   6416..6535    +  CDS            tnpA (fragment): TN5P_ECOLX - Also known as tnp. Experimental evidence at protein level: Swiss-Prot protein existence level 1. Mediates transposition of transposon Tn5 by a 'cut and paste' mechanism. First, the monomeric transposase binds the 19 bp inverted DNA repeats flanking the transposon. Then, dimerization of the DNA- bound transposase creates a synaptic DNA complex. After nicking of the first DNA strand, excision of the transposon proceeds through a series of intermediates. The transposase then mediates the insertion of the transposon at a new site by strand transfer. The activity of the wild- type tran
   6567..7358    +  CDS            neo: KKA2_KLEPN - Also known as kan, nptII. Experimental evidence at protein level: Swiss-Prot protein existence level 1. Resistance to kanamycin, neomycin, paromomycin, ribostamycin, butirosin and gentamicin B. From Klebsiella pneumoniae.
   7380..7474    +  terminator     lambda t0 terminator: transcription terminator from phage lambda
   7567..7594    -  terminator     T7Te terminator: phage T7 early transcription terminator
   7689..8405    -  CDS            mCerulean: mCerulean is a basic (constitutively fluorescent) cyan fluorescent protein published in 2005, derived from Aequorea victoria. It is reported to be a very rapidly-maturing monomer.
   8427..8461    -  promoter       J23119(SpeI) promoter: bacterial promoter (Registry of Standard Biological Parts BBa J23119) modified to end with an SpeI site
   8479..8495    +  terminator     bacterial terminator (fragment): putative bacterial transcription terminator
