[The description below was written by a language model from this plasmid's Addgene catalogue record and pLannotate feature annotations shown in this document.]
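Description:
pKDcas9 71 cerulean is a bacterial CRISPR interference plasmid of about 8.6 kb, built on the pdCas9 backbone by Golden Gate assembly and intended for anhydrotetracycline (aTc)-inducible knockdown of the regulators FliZ and CRP. It is propagated in E. coli under kanamycin selection, conferred by a Tn5-derived neo (nptII) gene followed by a lambda t0 terminator. The catalogue entry lists it as high copy, but the annotated origin is p15A, which is generally regarded as medium copy and is compatible with ColE1-type plasmids. A short fragment matching the RSF origin is also detected next to it.

The main payload is catalytically dead Streptococcus pyogenes Cas9 (D10A/H840A), which binds DNA under RNA guidance without cutting and so blocks transcription at its target. dCas9 is transcribed from the divergent tetR/tetA promoter region and terminated by rrnB T1 and T7Te. TetR is encoded on the opposite strand, so it represses dCas9 until aTc relieves binding at tetO. The recorded modification, an additional tetO, agrees with a short operator-containing fragment annotated between the promoter and the dCas9 start, which presumably tightens repression in the uninduced state.

Guide RNAs are supplied in the native format. A crRNA leader is followed by three direct repeats, an arrangement that brackets two spacers and so fits the two stated targets, and there is a separate tracrRNA. The spacer sequences are not annotated in the feature table. A constitutive J23119 promoter drives mCerulean, giving a cyan fluorescent marker that identifies cells carrying this plasmid. The associated work concerns global regulators in bacterial adaptation to a phenotypic trade-off.
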