Addgene plasmid #230954: pKDcas9 71 cerulean
Purpose: aTc inducible knockdown of FliZ and CRP
Depositing lab: Andrew Griffiths. Depositing organization: Ecole Superieure de Physique et de Chimie Industrielles de Paris (ESPCI). Publication: Global regulators enable bacterial adaptation to a phenotypic trade-off. Deyell M, Opuu V, Griffiths AD, Tans SJ, Nghe P. iScience. 2024 Dec 9;28(1):111521. doi: 10.1016/j.isci.2024.111521. eCollection 2025 Jan 17. PubMed 39811663.
Backbone
  Vector backbone: pdCas9
  Vector type: CRISPR
Growth in bacteria
  Bacterial resistance: Kanamycin, 50 μg/mL
  Growth temperature: 37°C
  Growth strain: DH5alpha
  Copy number: High Copy
Gene/Insert
  Gene/Insert name: dCas9
  gRNA/shRNA sequence: see annotated Genbank file
  Species: Other
  Mutation: additional tetO
  Cloning method: Golden Gate
Terms and licenses: Academic/Nonprofit Terms; Industry Terms: Not Available to Industry
How to cite: pKDcas9 71 cerulean was a gift from Andrew Griffiths (Addgene plasmid # 230954 ; http://n2t.net/addgene:230954 ; RRID:Addgene_230954)
